Addgene plasmid #98219: AAV2_hSyn_Aurora_CA_Citrine
Purpose: Slow cycling (open for minutes) step-function artificial anion conducting channelrhodopsin (aACR). High light sensitivity. Activation with green light, inactivation max with 625 nm (accelarates closure to ms). Not recommended for in vivo use. Codon optimized for mammalian expression.
Depositing lab: Simon Wiegert. Depositing organization: Universitaetsklinikum Hamburg-Eppendorf. Publication: Anion-conducting channelrhodopsins with tuned spectra and modified kinetics engineered for optogenetic manipulation of behavior. Wietek J, Rodriguez-Rozada S, Tutas J, Tenedini F, Grimm C, Oertner TG, Soba P, Hegemann P, Wiegert JS. Sci Rep. 2017 Nov 2;7(1):14957. doi: 10.1038/s41598-017-14330-y. PubMed 29097684.
Backbone
  Vector backbone: pAAV2
  Backbone size w/o insert (bp): 5315
  Vector type: Mammalian Expression, AAV
Growth in bacteria
  Bacterial resistance: Ampicillin, 100 μg/mL
  Growth temperature: 37°C
  Growth strain: NEB Stable
  Copy number: High Copy
Gene/Insert
  Gene/Insert name: Synthetic construct Aurora_C128A gene (alt names: Aurora; ReaChR, bReachEs)
  Species: Synthetic; Chlamydomonas reinhardtii, Volvox carteri
  Insert size (bp): 915
  Mutation: V59S, E83N, E90Q, E101S, V117R, E123S, C128A, P242R, A246N, N258Q, E273S
  Promoter: human synapsin
  Tag / fusion protein: Citrine (C terminal on insert)
  Cloning method: Restriction Enzyme; 5′ cloning site EcoRI (not destroyed); 3′ cloning site XhoI (not destroyed)
  Sequencing primers: 5′ GACTCAGCGCTGCCTCAGTCTG; 3′ TGAACAGCTCCTCGCCCTTG
Terms and licenses: Academic/Nonprofit Terms; Industry Terms: Not Available to Industry
Depositor comments: Please visit https://www.biorxiv.org/content/early/2017/06/27/156422 for bioRxiv preprint.
How to cite: AAV2_hSyn_Aurora_CA_Citrine was a gift from Simon Wiegert (Addgene plasmid # 98219 ; http://n2t.net/addgene:98219 ; RRID:Addgene_98219)
