[The description below was written by a language model from this plasmid's Addgene catalogue record and pLannotate feature annotations shown in this document.]
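Description:
AAV2_hSyn_Aurora_CA_Citrine is an adeno-associated virus transfer plasmid built on a pAAV2 backbone for neuron-specific expression of an optogenetic silencing tool in mammalian cells. It is propagated in bacteria through a high-copy ColE1/pUC-type origin with ampicillin selection from the β-lactamase gene. The backbone also carries an f1 phage origin and a residual lacZα fragment. The expression cassette lies between two AAV2 inverted terminal repeats, the elements needed for replication and packaging of the cassette into recombinant AAV particles. Both ITRs are annotated only as fragments in the sequenced record, and the second is notably short.

Within the ITRs, the human synapsin I promoter drives Aurora C128A, a synthetic, mammalian codon-optimised artificial anion-conducting channelrhodopsin (aACR) derived from Chlamydomonas reinhardtii and Volvox carteri channelrhodopsin sequences (the record lists ReaChR and bReaChES as related names). It carries a set of point substitutions, including C128A. The opsin itself is not annotated in the feature table, but it presumably occupies the unannotated stretch between the promoter and Citrine, the yellow fluorescent protein fused to its C terminus to visualise expression. A WPRE follows to enhance transcript stability and expression, then a bovine growth hormone polyadenylation signal. A short SV40 large T antigen fragment further downstream is likely a vector remnant.

According to the record, this variant is a slow-cycling step-function channel. Green light opens it, it remains conducting for minutes, and red light around 625 nm accelerates closure to milliseconds. It has high light sensitivity and is intended for sustained neuronal inhibition, although the depositor does not recommend it for in vivo use.
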