Features (pLannotate 1.2.2; 12 found; start..end, strand, type, name):
     26..158     -  repeat_region  AAV2 ITR (fragment): inverted terminal repeat of adeno-associated virus serotype 2 inverted
    258..705     +  promoter       hSyn promoter: human synapsin I promoter; confers neuron-specific expression (Kügler et al., 2003)
   1649..2365    +  CDS            Citrine: Citrine is a basic (constitutively fluorescent) yellow fluorescent protein published in 2001, derived from Aequorea victoria. It has moderate acid sensitivity.
   2381..2969    +  misc_feature   WPRE: woodchuck hepatitis virus posttranscriptional regulatory element
   3010..3217    +  polyA_signal   bGH poly(A) signal: bovine growth hormone polyadenylation signal
   3248..3316    -  CDS            large T antigen (fragment): large T antigen from SV40 (simian virus 40)
   3387..3444    +  repeat_region  AAV2 ITR (fragment): inverted terminal repeat of adeno-associated virus serotype 2 inverted
   3604..4192    -  rep_origin     ori: high-copy-number ColE1/pMB1/pBR322/pUC origin of replication
   4363..5223    -  CDS            AmpR: β-lactamase; bla; confers resistance to ampicillin, carbenicillin, and related antibiotics
   5224..5328    -  promoter       AmpR promoter: bla
   5381..5809    -  rep_origin     f1 ori (sequence partly withheld): f1 bacteriophage origin of replication; arrow indicates direction of (+) strand synthesis
   5814..31      -  CDS            lacZα (fragment) (across the origin): LacZα fragment of β-galactosidase; lacZ fragment
>Addgene plasmid #98219 | AAV2_hSyn_Aurora_CA_Citrine | addgene full sequence | sequence record 256052 | Addgene NGS Result
GGTGCGGGCCTCTTCGCTATTACGCCAGCTGCGCGCTCGCTCGCTCACTGAGGCCGCCCGGGCAAAGCCC
GGGCGTCGGGCGACCTTTGGTCGCCCGGCCTCAGTGAGCGAGCGAGCGCGCAGAGAGGGAGTGGCCAACT
CCATCACTAGGGGTTCCTTGTAGTTAATGATTAACCCGCCATGCTACTTATCTACGTAGCCATGCTCTAG
GAAGATCGTAGGTTAATTAATCTAGACTGCAGAGGGCCCTGCGTATGAGTGCAAGTGGGTTTTAGGACCA
GGATGAGGCGGGGTGGGGGTGCCTACCTGACGACCGACCCCGACCCACTGGACAAGCACCCAACCCCCAT
TCCCCAAATTGCGCATCCCCTATCAGAGAGGGGGAGGGGAAACAGGATGCGGCGAGGCGCGTGCGCACTG
CCAGCTTCAGCACCGCGGACAGTGCCTTCGCCCCCGCCTGGCGGCGCGCGCCACCGCCGCCTCAGCACTG
AAGGCGCGCTGACGTCACTCGCCGGTCCCCCGCAAACTCCCCTTCCCGGCCACCTTGGTCGCGTCCGCGC
CGCCGCCGGCCCAGCCGGACCGCACCACGCGAGGCGCGAGATAGGGGGGCACGGGCGCGACCATCTGCGC
TGCGGCGCCGGCGACTCAGCGCTGCCTCAGTCTGCGGTGGGCAGCGGAGGAGTCGTGTCGTGCCTGAGAG
CGCAGTCGAGAGGATCCACCGGTGACCATGGATTACGGCGGAGCCCTGTCAGCAGTCGGCCTGTTTCAGA
CCTCATATACCCTGGAGAATAACGGCAGCGTCATCTGTATCCCAAATAACGGGCAGTGTTTCTGCCTGGC
ATGGCTGAAGAGCAACGGCACCAATGCAGAGAAGCTGGCAGCCAATATCCTGCAGTGGGTGTCATTTGCC
CTGTCTGTGGCATGTCTGGGATGGTACGCCTATCAGGCATGGAGAGCCACTTGTGGATGGGAGAACGTGT
ATGTCGCTCTGATTCAGATGATGAAGAGCATCATTGAGGCCTTCCATTCCTTTGATTCACCAGCTACTCT
GTGGCTGTCAAGTGGCAACGGGGTCAGGTGGATGAGATATGGGAGCTGGCTGCTGACCGCCCCCGTGATT
CTGATCCACCTGAGCAACCTGACTGGCCTGAAGGACGATTACAGCAAGCGCACTATGGGGCTGCTGGTCT
CAGACGTGGGATGTATCGTGTGGGGCGCCACAAGCGCAATGTGCACAGGCTGGACCAAGATCCTGTTTTT
CCTGATCAGCCTGTCTTACGGCATGTACACTTACTTCCATGCCGCAAAGGTGTACATCGAGGCTTTCCAC
ACCGTGCCAAAGGGACTGTGCAGACAGCTGGTGCGGGCAATGGCTTGGCTGTTCTTTGTGAGCTGGGGGA
TGTTTCCAGTCCTGTTTCTGCTGGGACCCGAGGGCTTCGGGCACATCAGCAGATACGGGTCCAACATTGG
CCACAGCATTCTGGATCTGATTGCCAAGCAGATGTGGGGAGTGCTGGGAAACTACCTGAGGGTGAAAATT
CACAGCCATATCCTGCTGTACGGAGATATCCGCAAGAAGCAGAAAATCACCATTGCAGGGCAGGAAATGG
AAGTGGAAACTCTGGTCGCCGAGGAGGAAGACCTCGAGATGGTGAGCAAGGGCGAGGAGCTGTTCACCGG
GGTGGTGCCCATCCTGGTCGAGCTGGACGGCGACGTAAACGGCCACAAGTTCAGCGTGTCCGGCGAGGGC
GAGGGCGATGCCACCTACGGCAAGCTGACCCTGAAGTTCATCTGCACCACCGGCAAGCTGCCCGTGCCCT
GGCCCACCCTCGTGACCACCTTCGGCTACGGCCTGATGTGCTTCGCCCGCTACCCCGACCACATGAAGCA
GCACGACTTCTTCAAGTCCGCCATGCCCGAAGGCTACGTCCAGGAGCGCACCATCTTCTTCAAGGACGAC
GGCAACTACAAGACCCGCGCCGAGGTGAAGTTCGAGGGCGACACCCTGGTGAACCGCATCGAGCTGAAGG
GCATCGACTTCAAGGAGGACGGCAACATCCTGGGGCACAAGCTGGAGTACAACTACAACAGCCACAACGT
CTATATCATGGCCGACAAGCAGAAGAACGGCATCAAGGTGAACTTCAAGATCCGCCACAACATCGAGGAC
GGCAGCGTGCAGCTCGCCGACCACTACCAGCAGAACACCCCCATCGGCGACGGCCCCGTGCTGCTGCCCG
ACAACCACTACCTGAGCTACCAGTCCGCCCTGAGCAAAGACCCCAACGAGAAGCGCGATCACATGGTCCT
GCTGGAGTTCGTGACCGCCGCCGGGATCACTCTCGGCATGGACGAGCTGTACAAGTAGAAGCTTATCGAT
AATCAACCTCTGGATTACAAAATTTGTGAAAGATTGACTGGTATTCTTAACTATGTTGCTCCTTTTACGC
TATGTGGATACGCTGCTTTAATGCCTTTGTATCATGCTATTGCTTCCCGTATGGCTTTCATTTTCTCCTC
CTTGTATAAATCCTGGTTGCTGTCTCTTTATGAGGAGTTGTGGCCCGTTGTCAGGCAACGTGGCGTGGTG
TGCACTGTGTTTGCTGACGCAACCCCCACTGGTTGGGGCATTGCCACCACCTGTCAGCTCCTTTCCGGGA
CTTTCGCTTTCCCCCTCCCTATTGCCACGGCGGAACTCATCGCCGCCTGCCTTGCCCGCTGCTGGACAGG
GGCTCGGCTGTTGGGCACTGACAATTCCGTGGTGTTGTCGGGGAAATCATCGTCCTTTCCTTGGCTGCTC
GCCTGTGTTGCCACCTGGATTCTGCGCGGGACGTCCTTCTGCTACGTCCCTTCGGCCCTCAATCCAGCGG
ACCTTCCTTCCCGCGGCCTGCTGCCGGCTCTGCGGCCTCTTCCGCGTCTTCGCCTTCGCCCTCAGACGAG
TCGGATCTCCCTTTGGGCCGCCTCCCCGCATCGATACCGTCGACCCGGGCGGCCGCTCATAAAGCTCGAC
TGTGCCTTCTAGTTGCCAGCCATCTGTTGTTTGCCCCTCCCCCGTGCCTTCCTTGACCCTGGAAGGTGCC
ACTCCCACTGTCCTTTCCTAATAAAATGAGGAAATTGCATCGCATTGTCTGAGTAGGTGTCATTCTATTC
TGGGGGGTGGGGTGGGGCAGGACAGCAAGGGGGAGGATTGGGAAGACAATAGCAGGCATGCTGGGGATGC
GGTCCGGACTGTACAATTGCATTCATTTTATGTTTCAGGTTCAGGGGGAGATGTGGGAGGTTTTTTAAAG
CAAGTAAAACCTCTACAAATGTGGTAAAATCGATAAGGATCTTCCTAGAGCATGGCTACGTAGATAAGTA
GCATGGCGGGTTAATCATTAACTACAAGGAACCCCTAGTGATGGAGTTGGCCACTCCCTCTCTGCGCGCT
CGCTCGCTCACTGACTCGCTGCGCTCGGTCGTTCGGCTGCGGCGAGCGGTATCAGCTCACTCAAAGGCGG
TAATACGGTTATCCACAGAATCAGGGGATAACGCAGGAAAGAACATGTGAGCAAAAGGCCAGCAAAAGGC
CAGGAACCGTAAAAAGGCCGCGTTGCTGGCGTTTTTCCATAGGCTCCGCCCCCCTGACGAGCATCACAAA
AATCGACGCTCAAGTCAGAGGTGGCGAAACCCGACAGGACTATAAAGATACCAGGCGTTTCCCCCTGGAA
GCTCCCTCGTGCGCTCTCCTGTTCCGACCCTGCCGCTTACCGGATACCTGTCCGCCTTTCTCCCTTCGGG
AAGCGTGGCGCTTTCTCATAGCTCACGCTGTAGGTATCTCAGTTCGGTGTAGGTCGTTCGCTCCAAGCTG
GGCTGTGTGCACGAACCCCCCGTTCAGCCCGACCGCTGCGCCTTATCCGGTAACTATCGTCTTGAGTCCA
ACCCGGTAAGACACGACTTATCGCCACTGGCAGCAGCCACTGGTAACAGGATTAGCAGAGCGAGGTATGT
AGGCGGTGCTACAGAGTTCTTGAAGTGGTGGCCTAACTACGGCTACACTAGAAGAACAGTATTTGGTATC
TGCGCTCTGCTGAAGCCAGTTACCTTCGGAAAAAGAGTTGGTAGCTCTTGATCCGGCAAACAAACCACCG
CTGGTAGCGGTGGTTTTTTTGTTTGCAAGCAGCAGATTACGCGCAGAAAAAAAGGATCTCAAGAAGATCC
TTTGATCTTTTCTACGGGGTCTGACGCTCAGTGGAACGAAAACTCACGTTAAGGGATTTTGGTCATGAGA
TTATCAAAAAGGATCTTCACCTAGATCCTTTTAAATTAAAAATGAAGTTTTAAATCAATCTAAAGTATAT
ATGAGTAAACTTGGTCTGACAGTTACCAATGCTTAATCAGTGAGGCACCTATCTCAGCGATCTGTCTATT
TCGTTCATCCATAGTTGCCTGACTCCCCGTCGTGTAGATAACTACGATACGGGAGGGCTTACCATCTGGC
CCCAGTGCTGCAATGATACCGCGAGACCCACGCTCACCGGCTCCAGATTTATCAGCAATAAACCAGCCAG
CCGGAAGGGCCGAGCGCAGAAGTGGTCCTGCAACTTTATCCGCCTCCATCCAGTCTATTAATTGTTGCCG
GGAAGCTAGAGTAAGTAGTTCGCCAGTTAATAGTTTGCGCAACGTTGTTGCCATTGCTACAGGCATCGTG
GTGTCACGCTCGTCGTTTGGTATGGCTTCATTCAGCTCCGGTTCCCAACGATCAAGGCGAGTTACATGAT
CCCCCATGTTGTGCAAAAAAGCGGTTAGCTCCTTCGGTCCTCCGATCGTTGTCAGAAGTAAGTTGGCCGC
AGTGTTATCACTCATGGTTATGGCAGCACTGCATAATTCTCTTACTGTCATGCCATCCGTAAGATGCTTT
TCTGTGACTGGTGAGTACTCAACCAAGTCATTCTGAGAATAGTGTATGCGGCGACCGAGTTGCTCTTGCC
CGGCGTCAATACGGGATAATACCGCGCCACATAGCAGAACTTTAAAAGTGCTCATCATTGGAAAACGTTC
TTCGGGGCGAAAACTCTCAAGGATCTTACCGCTGTTGAGATCCAGTTCGATGTAACCCACTCGTGCACCC
AACTGATCTTCAGCATCTTTTACTTTCACCAGCGTTTCTGGGTGAGCAAAAACAGGAAGGCAAAATGCCG
CAAAAAAGGGAATAAGGGCGACACGGAAATGTTGAATACTCATACTCTTCCTTTTTCAATATTATTGAAG
CATTTATCAGGGTTATTGTCTCATGAGCGGATACATATTTGAATGTATTTAGAAAAATAAACAAATAGGG
GTTCCGCGCACATTTCCCCGAAAAGTGCCACCTAAATTGTAAGCGTTAATATTTTGTTAAAATTCGCGTT
AAATTTTTGTTAAATCAGCTCATTTTTTAACCAATAGGCCGAAATCGGCAAAATCCCTTATAAATCAAAA
GAATAGACCGAGATAGGGT
[37 nt withheld, positions 5480-5516]
AAAGAACGTGGACTCCAACGTCAAAGG
[49 nt withheld, positions 5544-5592]
T
[91 nt withheld, positions 5594-5684]
G
[124 nt withheld, positions 5686-5809]
CCCATTCGCCATTCAGGCTGCGCAACTGTTGGGAAGGGCGATC
