>Addgene plasmid #98219 | AAV2_hSyn_Aurora_CA_Citrine | depositor partial sequence | sequence record 180055 | Aurora_C128A gene
ATGGATTACGGCGGAGCCCTGTCAGCAGTCGGCCTGTTTCAGACCTCATATACCCTGGAGAATAACGGCA
GCGTCATCTGTATCCCAAATAACGGGCAGTGTTTCTGCCTGGCATGGCTGAAGAGCAACGGCACCAATGC
AGAGAAGCTGGCAGCCAATATCCTGCAGTGGGTGTCATTTGCCCTGTCTGTGGCATGTCTGGGATGGTAC
GCCTATCAGGCATGGAGAGCCACTTGTGGATGGGAGAACGTGTATGTCGCTCTGATTCAGATGATGAAGA
GCATCATTGAGGCCTTCCATTCCTTTGATTCACCAGCTACTCTGTGGCTGTCAAGTGGCAACGGGGTCAG
GTGGATGAGATATGGGAGCTGGCTGCTGACCGCCCCCGTGATTCTGATCCACCTGAGCAACCTGACTGGC
CTGAAGGACGATTACAGCAAGCGCACTATGGGGCTGCTGGTCTCAGACGTGGGATGTATCGTGTGGGGCG
CCACAAGCGCAATGTGCACAGGCTGGACCAAGATCCTGTTTTTCCTGATCAGCCTGTCTTACGGCATGTA
CACTTACTTCCATGCCGCAAAGGTGTACATCGAGGCTTTCCACACCGTGCCAAAGGGACTGTGCAGACAG
CTGGTGCGGGCAATGGCTTGGCTGTTCTTTGTGAGCTGGGGGATGTTTCCAGTCCTGTTTCTGCTGGGAC
CCGAGGGCTTCGGGCACATCAGCAGATACGGGTCCAATATTGGCCACAGCATTCTGGATCTGATTGCCAA
GCAGATGTGGGGAGTGCTGGGAAACTACCTGAGGGTGAAAATTCACAGCCATATCCTGCTGTACGGAGAT
ATCCGCAAGAAGCAGAAAATCACCATTGCAGGGCAGGAAATGGAAGTGGAAACTCTGGTCGCCGAGGAGG
AAGAC
